>Addgene plasmid #137725 | pLS-SceI | addgene full sequence | sequence record 273897 | Addgene NGS Result
GACATTGATTATTGACTAGTTATTAATAGTAATCAATTACGGGGTCATTAGTTCATAGCCCATATATGGA
GTTCCGCGTTACATAACTTACGGTAAATGGCCCGCCTGGCTGACCGCCCAACGACCCCCGCCCATTGACG
TCAATAATGACGTATGTTCCCATAGTAACGCCAATAGGGACTTTCCATTGACGTCAATGGGTGGAGTATT
TACGGTAAACTGCCCACTTGGCAGTACATCAAGTGTATCATATGCCAAGTACGCCCCCTATTGACGTCAA
TGACGGTAAATGGCCCGCCTGGCATTATGCCCAGTACATGACCTTATGGGACTTTCCTACTTGGCAGTAC
ATCTACGTATTAGTCATCGCTATTACCATGGTGATGCGGTTTTGGCAGTACATCAATGGGCGTGGATAGC
GGTTTGACTCACGGGGATTTCCAAGTCTCCACCCCATTGACGTCAATGGGAGTTTGTTTTGGCACCAAAA
TCAACGGGACTTTCCAAAATGTCGTAACAACTCCGCCCCATTGACGCAAATGGGCGGTAGGCGTGTACGG
TGGGAGGTCTATATAAGCAGCGCGTTTTGCCTGTACTGGGTCTCTCTGGTTAGACCAGATCTGAGCCTGG
GAGCTCTCTGGCTAACTAGGGAACCCACTGCTTAAGCCTCAATAAAGCTTGCCTTGAGTGCTTCAAGTAG
TGTGTGCCCGTCTGTTGTGTGACTCTGGTAACTAGAGATCCCTCAGACCCTTTTAGTCAGTGTGGAAAAT
CTCTAGCAGTGGCGCCCGAACAGGGACTTGAAAGCGAAAGGGAAACCAGAGGAGCTCTCTCGACGCAGGA
CTCGGCTTGCTGAAGCGCGCACGGCAAGAGGCGAGGGGCGGCGACTGGTGAGTACGCCAAAAATTTTGAC
TAGCGGAGGCTAGAAGGAGAGAGATGGGTGCGAGAGCGTCAGTATTAAGCGGGGGAGAATTAGATCGCGA
TGGGAAAAAATTCGGTTAAGGCCAGGGGGAAAGAAAAAATATAAATTAAAACATATAGTATGGGCAAGCA
GGGAGCTAGAACGATTCGCAGTTAATCCTGGCCTGTTAGAAACATCAGAAGGCTGTAGACAAATACTGGG
ACAGCTACAACCATCCCTTCAGACAGGATCAGAAGAACTTAGATCATTATATAATACAGTAGCAACCCTC
TATTGTGTGCATCAAAGGATAGAGATAAAAGACACCAAGGAAGCTTTAGACAAGATAGAGGAAGAGCAAA
ACAAAAGTAAGACCACCGCACAGCAAGCGGCCGGCCGCTGATCTTCAGACCTGGAGGAGGAGATATGAGG
GACAATTGGAGAAGTGAATTATATAAATATAAAGTAGTAAAAATTGAACCATTAGGAGTAGCACCCACCA
AGGCAAAGAGAAGAGTGGTGCAGAGAGAAAAAAGAGCAGTGGGAATAGGAGCTTTGTTCCTTGGGTTCTT
GGGAGCAGCAGGAAGCACTATGGGCGCAGCGTCAATGACGCTGACGGTACAGGCCAGACAATTATTGTCT
GGTATAGTGCAGCAGCAGAACAATTTGCTGAGGGCTATTGAGGCGCAACAGCATCTGTTGCAACTCACAG
TCTGGGGCATCAAGCAGCTCCAGGCAAGAATCCTGGCTGTGGAAAGATACCTAAAGGATCAACAGCTCCT
GGGGATTTGGGGTTGCTCTGGAAAACTCATTTGCACCACTGCTGTGCCTTGGAATGCTAGTTGGAGTAAT
AAATCTCTGGAACAGATTTGGAATCACACGACCTGGATGGAGTGGGACAGAGAAATTAACAATTACACAA
GCTTAATACACTCCTTAATTGAAGAATCGCAAAACCAGCAAGAAAAGAATGAACAAGAATTATTGGAATT
AGATAAATGGGCAAGTTTGTGGAATTGGTTTAACATAACAAATTGGCTGTGGTATATAAAATTATTCATA
ATGATAGTAGGAGGCTTGGTAGGTTTAAGAATAGTTTTTGCTGTACTTTCTATAGTGAATAGAGTTAGGC
AGGGATATTCACCATTATCGTTTCAGACCCACCTCCCAACCCCGAGGGGACCCGACAGGCCCGAAGGAAT
AGAAGAAGAAGGTGGAGAGAGAGACAGAGACAGATCCATTCGATTAGTGAACGGATCGGCACTGCGTGCG
CCAATTCTGCAGACAAATGGCAGTATTCATCCACAATTTTAAAAGAAAAGGGGGGATTGGGGGGTACAGT
GCAGGGGAAAGAATAGTAGACATAATAGCAACAGACATACAAACTAAAGAATTACAAAAACAAATTACAA
AAATTCAAAATTTTCGGGTTTATTACAGGGACAGCAGAGATCCAGTTTGGTTAGTACCGGGCCCGGTGCT
TTGCTCTGAGCCAGCCCACCAGTTTGGAATGACTCCTTTTTATGACTTGAATTTTCAAGTATAAAGTCTA
GTGCTAAATTTAATTTGAACAACTGTATAGTTTTTGCTGGTTGGGGGAAGGAAAAAAAATGGTGGCAGTG
TTTTTTTCAGAATTAGAAGTGAAATGAAAACTTGTTGTGTGTGAGGATTTCTAATGACATGTGGTGGTTG
CATACTGAGTGAAGCCGGTGAGCATTCTGCCATGTCACCCCCTCGTGCTCAGTAATGTACTTTACAGAAA
TCCTAAACTCAAAAGATTGATATAAACCATGCTTCTTGTGTATATCCGGTCTCTTCTCTGGGTAGTCTCA
CTCAGCCTGCATTTCTGCCAGGGCCCGCTCTAGACCTGCAGGGCATCTAATGCCACTTAGGGATAACAGG
GTAATGCTATCCAGGTTAACACCGGTCGCCACCATGGTGAGCAAGGGCGAGGAGCTGTTCACCGGGGTGG
TGCCCATCCTGGTCGAGCTGGACGGCGACGTAAACGGCCACAAGTTCAGCGTGTCCGGCGAGGGCGAGGG
CGATGCCACCTACGGCAAGCTGACCCTGAAGTTCATCTGCACCACCGGCAAGCTGCCCGTGCCCTGGCCC
ACCCTCGTGACCACCCTGACCTACGGCGTGCAGTGCTTCAGCCGCTACCCCGACCACATGAAGCAGCACG
ACTTCTTCAAGTCCGCCATGCCCGAAGGCTACGTCCAGGAGCGCACCATCTTCTTCAAGGACGACGGCAA
CTACAAGACCCGCGCCGAGGTGAAGTTCGAGGGCGACACCCTGGTGAACCGCATCGAGCTGAAGGGCATC
GACTTCAAGGAGGACGGCAACATCCTGGGGCACAAGCTGGAGTACAACTACAACAGCCACAACGTCTATA
TCATGGCCGACAAGCAGAAGAACGGCATCAAGGTGAACTTCAAGATCCGCCACAACATCGAGGACGGCAG
CGTGCAGCTCGCCGACCACTACCAGCAGAACACCCCCATCGGCGACGGCCCCGTGCTGCTGCCCGACAAC
CACTACCTGAGCACCCAGTCCGCCCTGAGCAAAGACCCCAACGAGAAGCGCGATCACATGGTCCTGCTGG
AGTTCGTGACCGCCGCCGGGATCACTCTCGGCATGGACGAGCTGTACAAGTAGGAATTCGTCGAGGGACC
TAATAACTTCGTATAGCATACATTATACGAAGTTATACATGTTTAAGGGTTCCGGTTCCACTAGGTACAA
TTCGATATCAAGCTTATCGATAATCAACCTCTGGATTACAAAATTTGTGAAAGATTGACTGGTATTCTTA
ACTATGTTGCTCCTTTTACGCTATGTGGATACGCTGCTTTAATGCCTTTGTATCATGCTATTGCTTCCCG
TATGGCTTTCATTTTCTCCTCCTTGTATAAATCCTGGTTGCTGTCTCTTTATGAGGAGTTGTGGCCCGTT
GTCAGGCAACGTGGCGTGGTGTGCACTGTGTTTGCTGACGCAACCCCCACTGGTTGGGGCATTGCCACCA
CCTGTCAGCTCCTTTCCGGGACTTTCGCTTTCCCCCTCCCTATTGCCACGGCGGAACTCATCGCCGCCTG
CCTTGCCCGCTGCTGGACAGGGGCTCGGCTGTTGGGCACTGACAATTCCGTGGTGTTGTCGGGGAAATCA
TCGTCCTTTCCTTGGCTGCTCGCCTGTGTTGCCACCTGGATTCTGCGCGGGACGTCCTTCTGCTACGTCC
CTTCGGCCCTCAATCCAGCGGACCTTCCTTCCCGCGGCCTGCTGCCGGCTCTGCGGCCTCTTCCGCGTCT
TCGCCTTCGCCCTCAGACGAGTCGGATCTCCCTTTGGGCCGCCTCCCCGCATCGATACCGTCGACCTCGA
TCGAGACCTAGAAAAACATGGAGCAATCACAAGTAGCAATACAGCAGCTACCAATGCTGATTGTGCCTGG
CTAGAAGCACAAGAGGAGGAGGAGGTGGGTTTTCCAGTCACACCTCAGGTACCAAGCATGGGGTAAAGTA
CTGTTCTCATCACATCATATCAAGGTTATATACCATCAATATTGCCACAGATGTTACTTAGCCTTTTAAT
ATTTCTCTAATTTAGTGTATATGCAATGATAGTTCTCTGATTTCTGAGATTGAGTTTCTCATGTGTAATG
ATTATTTAGAGTTTCTCTTTCATCTGTTCAAATTTTTGTCTAGTTTTATTTTTTACTGATTTGTAAGACT
TCTTTTTATAATCTGCATATTACAATTCTCTTTACTGGGGTGTTGCAAATATTTTCTGTCATTCTATGGC
CTGACTTTTCTTAATGGTTTTTTAATTTTAAAAATAAGTCTTAATATTCATGCAATCTAATTAACAATCT
TTTCTTTGTGGTTAGGACTTTGAGTCATAAGAAATTTTTCTCTACACTGAAGTCATGATGGCATGCTTCT
ATATTATTTTCTAAAAGATTTAAAGTTTTGCCTTCTCCATTTAGACTTATAATTCACTGGAATTTTTTTG
TGTGTATGGTATGACATATGGGTTCCCTTTTATTTTTTACATATAAATATATTTCCCTGTTTTTCTAAAA
AAGAAAAAGATCATCATTTTCCCATTGTAAAATGCCATATTTTTTTCATAGGTCACTTACATATATCAAT
GGGTCTGTTTCTGAGCTCTACTCTATTTTATCAGCCTCACTGTCTATCCCCACACATCTCATGCTTTGCT
CTAAATCTTGATATTTAGTGGAACATTCTTTCCCATTTTGTTCTACAAGAATATTTTTGTTATTGTCTTT
TGGGCTTCTATATACATTTTAGAATGAGGTTGGCAAGTTCTGTAGATCTTAGCCACTTTTTAAAAGAAAA
GGGGGGACTGGAAGGGCTAATTCACTCCCAACGAAGACAAGATATCCTTGATCTGTGGATCTACCACACA
CAAGGCTACTTCCCTGATTGGCAGAACTACACACCAGGGCCAGGGATCAGATATCCACTGACCTTTGGAT
GGTGCTACAAGCTAGTACCAGTTGAGCAAGAGAAGGTAGAAGAAGCCAATGAAGGAGAGAACACCCGCTT
GTTACACCCTGTGAGCCTGCATGGGATGGATGACCCGGAGAGAGAAGTATTAGAGTGGAGGTTTGACAGC
CGCCTAGCATTTCATCACATGGCCCGAGAGCTGCATCCGGACTGTACTGGGTCTCTCTGGTTAGACCAGA
TCTGAGCCTGGGAGCTCTCTGGCTAACTAGGGAACCCACTGCTTAAGCCTCAATAAAGCTTGCCTTGAGT
GCTTCAAGTAGTGTGTGCCCGTCTGTTGTGTGACTCTGGTAACTAGAGATCCCTCAGACCCTTTTAGTCA
GTGTGGAAAATCTCTAGCAGCATGTGAGCAAAAGGCCAGCAAAAGGCCAGGAACCGTAAAAAGGCCGCGT
TGCTGGCGTTTTTCCATAGGCTCCGCCCCCCTGACGAGCATCACAAAAATCGACGCTCAAGTCAGAGGTG
GCGAAACCCGACAGGACTATAAAGATACCAGGCGTTTCCCCCTGGAAGCTCCCTCGTGCGCTCTCCTGTT
CCGACCCTGCCGCTTACCGGATACCTGTCCGCCTTTCTCCCTTCGGGAAGCGTGGCGCTTTCTCATAGCT
CACGCTGTAGGTATCTCAGTTCGGTGTAGGTCGTTCGCTCCAAGCTGGGCTGTGTGCACGAACCCCCCGT
TCAGCCCGACCGCTGCGCCTTATCCGGTAACTATCGTCTTGAGTCCAACCCGGTAAGACACGACTTATCG
CCACTGGCAGCAGCCACTGGTAACAGGATTAGCAGAGCGAGGTATGTAGGCGGTGCTACAGAGTTCTTGA
AGTGGTGGCCTAACTACGGCTACACTAGAAGAACAGTATTTGGTATCTGCGCTCTGCTGAAGCCAGTTAC
CTTCGGAAAAAGAGTTGGTAGCTCTTGATCCGGCAAACAAACCACCGCTGGTAGCGGTGGTTTTTTTGTT
TGCAAGCAGCAGATTACGCGCAGAAAAAAAGGATCTCAAGAAGATCCTTTGATCTTTTCTACGGGGTCTG
ACGCTCAGTGGAACGAAAACTCACGTTAAGGGATTTTGGTCATGAGATTATCAAAAAGGATCTTCACCTA
GATCCTTTTAAATTAAAAATGAAGTTTTAAATCAATCTAAAGTATATATGAGTAAACTTGGTCTGACAGT
TACCAATGCTTAATCAGTGAGGCACCTATCTCAGCGATCTGTCTATTTCGTTCATCCATAGTTGCCTGAC
TCCCCGTCGTGTAGATAACTACGATACGGGAGGGCTTACCATCTGGCCCCAGTGCTGCAATGATACCGCG
AGACCCACGCTCACCGGCTCCAGATTTATCAGCAATAAACCAGCCAGCCGGAAGGGCCGAGCGCAGAAGT
GGTCCTGCAACTTTATCCGCCTCCATCCAGTCTATTAATTGTTGCCGGGAAGCTAGAGTAAGTAGTTCGC
CAGTTAATAGTTTGCGCAACGTTGTTGCCATTGCTACAGGCATCGTGGTGTCACGCTCGTCGTTTGGTAT
GGCTTCATTCAGCTCCGGTTCCCAACGATCAAGGCGAGTTACATGATCCCCCATGTTGTGCAAAAAAGCG
GTTAGCTCCTTCGGTCCTCCGATCGTTGTCAGAAGTAAGTTGGCCGCAGTGTTATCACTCATGGTTATGG
CAGCACTGCATAATTCTCTTACTGTCATGCCATCCGTAAGATGCTTTTCTGTGACTGGTGAGTACTCAAC
CAAGTCATTCTGAGAATAGTGTATGCGGCGACCGAGTTGCTCTTGCCCGGCGTCAATACGGGATAATACC
GCGCCACATAGCAGAACTTTAAAAGTGCTCATCATTGGAAAACGTTCTTCGGGGCGAAAACTCTCAAGGA
TCTTACCGCTGTTGAGATCCAGTTCGATGTAACCCACTCGTGCACCCAACTGATCTTCAGCATCTTTTAC
TTTCACCAGCGTTTCTGGGTGAGCAAAAACAGGAAGGCAAAATGCCGCAAAAAAGGGAATAAGGGCGACA
CGGAAATGTTGAATACTCATACTCTTCCTTTTTCAATATTATTGAAGCATTTATCAGGGTTATTGTCTCA
TGAGCGGATACATATTTGAATGTATTTAGAAAAATAAACAAATAGGGGTTCCGCGCACATTTCCCCGAAA
AGTGCCACCTGACGTCGACGGATCGGGAGATCTCCCGATCCCCTATGGTGCACTCTCAGTACAATCTGCT
CTGATGCCGCATAGTTAAGCCAGTATCTGCTCCCTGCTTGTGTGTTGGAGGTCGCTGAGTAGTGCGCGAG
CAAAATTTAAGCTACAACAAGGCAAGGCTTGACCGACAATTGCATGAAGAATCTGCTTAGGGTTAGGCGT
TTTGCGCTGCTTCGCGATGTACGGGCCAGATATACGCGTT
Features (pLannotate 1.2.2; 21 found; start..end, strand, type, name):
      1..380     +  enhancer       CMV enhancer: human cytomegalovirus immediate early enhancer
    381..580     +  promoter       CMV promoter: human cytomegalovirus (CMV) immediate early promoter
    598..778     +  LTR            5' LTR (truncated): truncated 5' long terminal repeat (LTR) from HIV-1
    825..950     +  misc_feature   HIV-1 Ψ: packaging signal of human immunodeficiency virus type 1
    934..1272    +  CDS            HIV-1 gag (fragment): gag protein from human immunodeficiency virus 1; gag
   1447..1680    +  misc_feature   RRE: The Rev response element (RRE) of HIV-1 allows for Rev-dependent mRNA export from the nucleus to the cytoplasm.
   2057..2157    +  CDS            Rev (fragment): human immunodeficiency virus 1 (HIV-1) Rev protein; rev; enhances nuclear export of unspliced and incompletely spliced viral mRNAs
   2207..2324    +  misc_feature   cPPT/CTS: central polypurine tract and central termination sequence of HIV-1
   2834..3550    +  CDS            EGFP: EGFP is a basic (constitutively fluorescent) green fluorescent protein published in 1996, derived from Aequorea victoria. It is reported to be a rapidly-maturing weak dimer with moderate acid sensitivity.
   3573..3606    +  protein_bind   loxP: Cre-mediated recombination occurs in the 8-bp core sequence (GCATACAT). Cre recombinase
   3639..3662    +  misc_feature   MCS (fragment): pBluescript multiple cloning site
   3662..4250    +  misc_feature   WPRE: woodchuck hepatitis virus posttranscriptional regulatory element
   4251..4270    +  misc_feature   MCS (fragment): pBluescript multiple cloning site
   4272..4394    +  CDS            nef (fragment): NEF_HV1Z2 - Experimental evidence at protein level: Swiss-Prot protein existence level 1. Extracellular Nef protein targets CD4(+) T-lymphocytes for apoptosis by interacting with CXCR4 surface receptors. From Human immunodeficiency virus type 1 group M subtype D (isolate Z2/CDC-Z34) (HIV-1).
   5238..5257    +  misc_feature   cPPT/CTS (fragment): central polypurine tract and central termination sequence of HIV-1
   5259..5571    +  LTR            5' LTR (fragment): 5' long terminal repeat (LTR) from HIV-1
   5579..5759    +  LTR            5' LTR (truncated): truncated 5' long terminal repeat (LTR) from HIV-1
   5821..6409    -  rep_origin     ori: high-copy-number ColE1/pMB1/pBR322/pUC origin of replication
   6580..7440    -  CDS            AmpR: β-lactamase; bla; confers resistance to ampicillin, carbenicillin, and related antibiotics
   7441..7545    -  promoter       AmpR promoter: bla
   7604..7656    -  misc_feature   bom (fragment): basis of mobility region from pBR322
