[The description below was written by a language model from this plasmid's Addgene catalogue record and pLannotate feature annotations shown in this document.]
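Description:
pLS-SceI is an empty-backbone HIV-1-derived lentiviral transfer vector of about 7.8 kb, designed for reporter assays of gene regulatory elements, in particular the lentivirus-based massively parallel reporter assay (lentiMPRA) workflow with which it was published. It is propagated in E. coli from a high-copy ColE1/pUC-type origin and selected with ampicillin through the β-lactamase gene. A recombination-tolerant strain is recommended, as is usual for plasmids carrying repeated LTR sequences.

Viral genomic RNA is transcribed from a CMV enhancer/promoter fused to a truncated 5' LTR, a chimeric arrangement that typically makes packaging independent of Tat. This is followed by the Ψ packaging signal with an adjoining gag fragment, the Rev response element for nuclear export of the unspliced genome, and the cPPT/CTS, which aids nuclear import of the reverse-transcribed DNA. The payload region holds an EGFP coding sequence followed by a loxP site and a WPRE, which enhances transcript stability and expression, and the 3' LTR sequences close the proviral unit.

No promoter is annotated directly upstream of EGFP. According to the catalogue entry, the vector contains an I-SceI meganuclease site, though this is not called in the feature table and its position is not stated. The roughly 500 bp unannotated stretch between the cPPT and EGFP is a plausible location. The listed cloning method is Gibson assembly, consistent with linearising the vector and inserting candidate enhancer or promoter sequences so that EGFP output reports their activity after genomic integration in transduced cells.
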