Addgene plasmid #137725: pLS-SceI
Purpose: (Empty Backbone) Lentivirus reporter assay plasmid that contains a I-SceI site and a EGFP reporter gene.
Depositing lab: Nadav Ahituv. Depositing organization: University of California, San Francisco (UCSF). Publication: lentiMPRA and MPRAflow for high-throughput functional characterization of gene regulatory elements. Gordon MG, Inoue F, Martin B, Schubach M, Agarwal V, Whalen S, Feng S, Zhao J, Ashuach T, Ziffra R, Kreimer A, Georgakopoulous-Soares I, Yosef N, Ye CJ, Pollard KS, Shendure J, Kircher M, Ahituv N. Nat Protoc. 2020 Aug;15(8):2387-2412. doi: 10.1038/s41596-020-0333-5. Epub 2020 Jul 8. PubMed 32641802.
Backbone
  Vector backbone: pLS-SceI
  Backbone size (bp): 7811
  Vector type: Lentiviral
Growth in bacteria
  Bacterial resistance: Ampicillin, 100 μg/mL
  Growth temperature: 37°C
  Growth strain: NEB Stable
  Copy number: High Copy
Gene/Insert
  Cloning method: Gibson Cloning
  Sequencing primers: 5′ GCTTCTTGTGTATATCCGGTC
Terms and licenses: Academic/Nonprofit Terms; Industry Terms: Not Available to Industry
How to cite: pLS-SceI was a gift from Nadav Ahituv (Addgene plasmid # 137725 ; http://n2t.net/addgene:137725 ; RRID:Addgene_137725)
